>Addgene plasmid #110547 | T1-araC-Pbad-D10A/H840A cas9 ABCD-pACYC-BB | addgene full sequence | sequence record 210556 | Addgene NGS Result
CTAGATTTTTGAGATAAAAATGCCAGCCGATCGGGCTGGCATTTTGCCTTTAGGATGTACACAATGAGAC
AGAAGAGGCTAGAACTATAGCTAGCATGCATAATGTGCCTGTCAAATGGACGAAGCAGGGATTCTGCAAA
CCCTATGCTACTCCGTCAAGCCGTCAATTGTCTGATTCGTTACCAATTATGACAACTTGACGGCTACATC
ATTCACTTTTTCTTCACAACCGGCACGGAACTCGCTCGGGCTGGCCCCGGTGCATTTTTTAAATACCCGC
GAGAAATAGAGTTGATCGTCAAAACCAACATTGCGACCGACGGTGGCGATAGGCATCCGGGTGGTGCTCA
AAAGCAGCTTCGCCTGGCTGATACGTTGGTCCTCGCGCCAGCTTAAGACGCTAATCCCTAACTGCTGGCG
GAAAAGATGTGACAGACGCGACGGCGACAAGCAAACATGCTGTGCGACGCTGGCGATATCAAAATTGCTG
TCTGCCAGGTGATCGCTGATGTACTGACAAGCCTCGCGTACCCGATTATCCATCGGTGGATGGAGCGACT
CGTTAATCGCTTCCATGCGCCGCAGTAACAATTGCTCAAGCAGATTTATCGCCAGCAGCTCCGAATAGCG
CCCTTCCCCTTGCCCGGCGTTAATGATTTGCCCAAACAGGTCGCTGAAATGCGGCTGGTGCGCTTCATCC
GGGCGAAAGAACCCCGTATTGGCAAATATTGACGGCCAGTTAAGCCATTCATGCCAGTAGGCGCGCGGAC
GAAAGTAAACCCACTGGTGATACCATTCGCGAGCCTCCGGATGACGACCGTAGTGATGAATCTCTCCTGG
CGGGAACAGCAAAATATCACCCGGTCGGCAAACAAATTCTCGTCCCTGATTTTTCACCACCCCCTGACCG
CGAATGGTGAGATTGAGAATATAACCTTTCATTCCCAGCGGTCGGTCGATAAAAAAATCGAGATAACCGT
TGGCCTCAATCGGCGTTAAACCCGCCACCAGATGGGCATTAAACGAGTATCCCGGCAGCAGGGGATCATT
TTGCGCTTCAGCCATACTTTTCATACTCCCGCCATTCAGAGAAGAAACCAATTGTCCATATTGCATCAGA
CATTGCCGTCACTGCGTCTTTTACTGGCTCTTCTCGCTAACCAAACCGGTAACCCCGCTTATTAAAAGCA
TTCTGTAACAAAGCGGGACCAAAGCCATGACAAAAACGCGTAACAAAAGTGTCTATAATCACGGCAGAAA
AGTCCACATTGATTATTTGCACGGCGTCACACTTTGCTATGCCATAGCATTTTTATCCATAAGATTAGCG
GATCCTACCTGACGCTTTTTATCGCAACTCTCTACTGTTTCTCCATACCCGTTTTTTGGGCTAACAGGAG
GAATTAACCATGGGTGCGGCTTCAATGGACAAAAAATATAGCATCGGCCTCGCGATTGGTACTAACTCCG
TCGGTTGGGCGGTGATTACTGATGAATATAAAGTGCCGAGCAAGAAATTTAAGGTGCTCGGCAACACCGA
CCGCCACAGCATTAAGAAAAATCTGATTGGCGCGTTGCTTTTTGATTCTGGTGAAACAGCTGAAGCGACG
CGTCTGAAGCGTACCGCGCGCCGTCGCTATACCCGCCGCAAAAACCGCATTTGCTATTTGCAGGAGATAT
TTAGCAATGAGATGGCGAAAGTCGATGATTCGTTTTTCCATCGCCTGGAAGAGAGCTTTCTGGTTGAAGA
AGACAAAAAACACGAACGCCATCCGATTTTTGGCAATATTGTCGATGAAGTTGCTTACCATGAAAAGTAC
CCGACCATTTATCACTTACGCAAGAAATTAGTAGACTCCACCGATAAAGCTGATTTACGTCTCATCTATC
TCGCCCTGGCGCACATGATTAAATTCCGCGGTCATTTTCTCATTGAAGGCGACCTCAATCCTGATAACAG
TGATGTGGACAAGCTGTTCATCCAGCTCGTGCAAACCTATAATCAGCTGTTTGAAGAAAACCCGATCAAT
GCCAGCGGCGTGGATGCAAAAGCGATCTTAAGCGCCCGTTTGAGTAAATCCCGCCGGCTGGAAAATCTTA
TTGCTCAGTTACCGGGCGAGAAGAAGAACGGGTTGTTTGGTAACCTGATTGCGCTGTCACTCGGTCTGAC
GCCAAACTTCAAAAGTAATTTCGACCTGGCAGAAGATGCTAAACTGCAACTTAGCAAAGATACCTACGAT
GACGACCTGGATAATTTATTGGCACAGATCGGTGACCAGTATGCGGATCTCTTCCTGGCGGCAAAAAATC
TCTCAGATGCGATTTTACTCTCTGATATTCTGCGCGTGAATACGGAAATCACAAAAGCGCCGTTGAGCGC
AAGCATGATCAAACGTTATGACGAACATCACCAGGATTTGACTCTGTTAAAAGCGCTGGTGCGTCAGCAA
CTTCCGGAAAAATACAAAGAGATTTTCTTCGATCAGTCGAAAAACGGTTATGCCGGCTATATTGACGGCG
GCGCTTCGCAGGAAGAGTTTTACAAGTTTATTAAACCCATTCTGGAGAAAATGGATGGCACCGAAGAGTT
ACTGGTTAAACTGAACCGTGAGGACTTGCTGCGTAAACAGCGCACCTTCGATAATGGTTCTATCCCGCAT
CAGATTCATCTGGGGGAACTGCACGCCATCCTGCGGCGTCAGGAAGATTTCTACCCGTTCCTTAAAGACA
ACCGCGAGAAAATCGAAAAAATCCTCACGTTTCGCATTCCGTATTATGTCGGCCCGCTGGCGCGTGGTAA
CAGCCGTTTCGCCTGGATGACCCGAAAAAGCGAAGAAACTATTACGCCGTGGAACTTTGAAGAAGTGGTA
GATAAGGGTGCCTCTGCGCAAAGTTTTATCGAGCGCATGACGAACTTTGATAAGAATCTGCCGAACGAAA
AGGTACTGCCAAAACACTCGCTGCTCTATGAGTATTTCACCGTTTATAACGAGTTGACGAAAGTTAAATA
CGTCACTGAAGGTATGCGTAAACCTGCCTTTTTAAGTGGCGAACAAAAAAAGGCCATTGTGGATCTGCTG
TTCAAAACAAACCGGAAAGTCACCGTGAAGCAACTGAAAGAGGATTACTTCAAGAAGATTGAATGCTTCG
ACAGCGTAGAAATTTCCGGCGTTGAAGATCGCTTTAACGCCAGTCTGGGCACTTACCACGATCTGCTGAA
GATCATCAAGGATAAGGACTTCCTGGACAATGAAGAGAATGAAGATATACTGGAAGACATCGTGCTGACA
TTAACGCTCTTTGAGGATCGTGAAATGATTGAAGAGCGTCTGAAAACTTATGCACATTTATTTGATGATA
AAGTAATGAAGCAGCTAAAAAGGCGTCGTTACACTGGCTGGGGTCGACTATCGCGCAAGTTGATCAACGG
CATTCGTGATAAACAGAGCGGTAAAACGATTCTCGATTTTTTGAAGAGCGACGGTTTTGCCAATCGCAAT
TTTATGCAGCTTATCCATGATGACAGCTTAACCTTTAAAGAAGATATTCAGAAGGCGCAGGTGTCCGGTC
AGGGCGATAGCCTGCATGAGCATATCGCGAACCTGGCGGGTTCGCCGGCAATCAAAAAAGGTATTCTTCA
GACGGTAAAAGTGGTTGACGAGCTGGTGAAAGTGATGGGCCGTCATAAACCAGAAAATATCGTTATTGAA
ATGGCACGGGAAAACCAGACCACCCAGAAAGGCCAGAAAAATAGCCGCGAACGTATGAAACGCATCGAGG
AAGGGATCAAGGAACTTGGCAGTCAGATCCTGAAAGAGCACCCGGTGGAGAACACGCAATTACAGAACGA
AAAACTCTACCTTTATTACCTGCAAAACGGTCGCGATATGTATGTTGATCAAGAATTAGATATTAATCGT
CTTTCTGACTACGACGTTGATGCGATTGTACCGCAATCCTTCCTCAAAGACGATTCCATTGATAACAAAG
TGCTGACTCGCAGCGATAAAAACCGTGGCAAGTCCGATAACGTGCCTTCTGAAGAAGTCGTGAAAAAAAT
GAAAAACTACTGGCGCCAGTTGCTGAATGCGAAACTGATCACTCAGCGTAAATTTGACAACCTCACCAAA
GCCGAACGCGGCGGGCTGAGTGAACTGGATAAAGCAGGCTTTATTAAACGCCAGCTGGTGGAAACGCGCC
AAATTACCAAGCATGTTGCCCAGATTCTGGACTCGCGAATGAATACCAAATACGATGAAAACGATAAGCT
GATCCGTGAAGTGAAAGTGATCACCTTGAAATCGAAACTGGTCAGCGATTTCCGTAAAGACTTCCAGTTC
TATAAGGTACGTGAAATTAACAACTATCACCATGCGCATGACGCTTATCTTAATGCAGTGGTGGGTACGG
CGTTAATAAAAAAATATCCGAAGCTCGAAAGCGAATTTGTCTACGGCGATTATAAAGTCTATGATGTCCG
TAAGATGATCGCCAAATCTGAGCAGGAAATTGGGAAAGCCACCGCCAAGTACTTCTTCTACAGCAACATC
ATGAACTTCTTTAAAACCGAAATCACGCTAGCTAACGGTGAAATCCGCAAACGTCCGTTAATCGAAACCA
ACGGCGAAACCGGTGAGATCGTCTGGGATAAAGGGCGCGACTTTGCTACGGTTCGTAAGGTTCTGTCGAT
GCCGCAGGTTAACATTGTTAAGAAAACCGAGGTGCAGACCGGCGGTTTCAGCAAAGAAAGTATTTTGCCG
AAACGTAACTCGGACAAATTGATTGCCCGCAAAAAGGACTGGGACCCGAAAAAATATGGCGGATTTGACA
GTCCAACCGTCGCCTACAGCGTGCTGGTAGTGGCGAAGGTCGAAAAAGGCAAATCAAAAAAGCTGAAAAG
CGTCAAAGAGCTGCTGGGTATCACCATCATGGAACGTAGCAGCTTCGAAAAAAATCCAATCGACTTTCTT
GAAGCCAAGGGCTACAAAGAAGTGAAGAAGGACTTGATCATCAAGCTGCCAAAGTATTCCCTGTTTGAAC
TGGAGAACGGACGCAAACGGATGCTGGCATCGGCGGGCGAATTGCAAAAAGGTAATGAACTGGCACTGCC
GTCTAAATATGTGAACTTCCTGTATCTGGCCAGCCACTATGAAAAACTGAAAGGCAGCCCGGAAGATAAC
GAACAGAAACAACTGTTTGTTGAGCAGCACAAACATTATCTGGATGAGATCATTGAGCAAATCAGCGAGT
TCAGTAAGCGCGTTATCCTTGCCGATGCCAACCTGGATAAAGTGTTGTCTGCCTATAATAAACATCGTGA
CAAACCGATTCGCGAACAGGCGGAAAACATCATCCACCTGTTTACCCTGACCAATTTGGGCGCACCGGCG
GCGTTTAAATACTTTGACACCACTATCGACCGTAAACGCTACACCAGCACCAAAGAAGTACTTGATGCCA
CGCTGATTCATCAAAGCATAACGGGCCTGTACGAAACCCGTATTGATCTGAGCCAGTTAGGTGGTGATAA
GCTTCTCGAGTACTAGTAGCGGCCGCTGCAGACATGTGAGCAAAAGGCCAGCAAAAGGCCAATTAGCTGA
GCTTGGACTCCTGTTGATAGATCCAGTAATGACCTCAGAACTCCATCTGGATTTGTTCAGAACGCTCGGT
TGCCGCCGGGCGTTTTTTATTGGTGAGAATCCAAGCTAGAAATATTTTATCTGATTAATAAGATGATCTT
CTTGAGATCGTTTTGGTCTGCGCGTAATCTCTTGCTCTGAAAACGAAAAAACCGCCTTGCAGGGCGGTTT
TTCGAAGGTTCTCTGAGCTACCAACTCTTTGAACCGAGGTAACTGGCTTGGAGGAGCGCAGTCACCAAAA
CTTGTCCTTTCAGTTTAGCCTTAACCGGCGCATGACTTCAAGACTAACTCCTCTAAATCAATTACCAGTG
GCTGCTGCCAGTGGTGCTTTTGCATGTCTTTCCGGGTTGGACTCAAGACGATAGTTACCGGATAAGGCGC
AGCGGTCGGACTGAACGGGGGGTTCGTGCATACAGTCCAGCTTGGAGCGAACTGCCTACCCGGAACTGAG
TGTCAGGCGTGGAATGAGACAAACGCGGCCATAACAGCGGAATGACACCGGTAAACCGAAAGGCAGGAAC
AGGAGAGCGCACGAGGGAGCCGCCAGGGGGAAACGCCTGGTATCTTTATAGTCCTGTCGGGTTTCGCCAC
CACTGATTTGAGCGTCAGATTTCGTGATGCTTGTCAGGGGGGCGGAGCCTATGGAAAAACGGCTTTGCCG
CGGCCCTCTCACTTCCCTGTTAAGTATCTTCCTGGCATCTTCCAGGAAATCTCCGCCCCGTTCGTAAGCC
ATTTCCGCTCGCCGCAGTCGAACGACCGAGCGTAGCGAGTCAGTGAGCGAGGAAGCGGAATATATCCTGT
ATCACATATTCTGCTGACGCACCGGTGCAGCCTTTTTTCTCCTGCCACATGAAGCACTTCACTGACACCC
TCATCAGTGCCAACATAGTAAGCCAGTATACACTCCGCTAGCGCTGATGTCCGGCGGTGCTTTTGCCGTT
ACGCACCACCCCGTCAGTAGCTGAACAGGAGGGACAGCTGATAGAAACAGAAGCCACTGGAGCACCTCAA
AAACACCATCATACACTAAATCAGTAAGTTGGCAGCATCACCCGACGCACTTTGCGCCGAATAAATACCT
GTGACGGAAGATCACTTCGCAGAATAAATAAATCCTGGTGTCCCTGTTGATACCGGGAAGCCCTGGGCCA
ACTTTTGGCGAAAATGAGACGTTGATCGGCACGTAAGAGGTTCCAACTTTCACCATAATGAAATAAGATC
ACTACCGGGCGTATTTTTTGAGTTATCGAGATTTTCAGGAGCTAAGGAAGCTAAAATGGAGAAAAAAATC
ACTGGATATACCACCGTTGATATATCCCAATGGCATCGTAAAGAACATTTTGAGGCATTTCAGTCAGTTG
CTCAATGTACCTATAACCAGACCGTTCAGCTGGATATTACGGCCTTTTTAAAGACCGTAAAGAAAAATAA
GCACAAGTTTTATCCGGCCTTTATTCACATTCTTGCCCGCCTGATGAATGCTCATCCGGAGTTCCGTATG
GCAATGAAAGACGGTGAGCTGGTGATATGGGATAGTGTTCACCCTTGTTACACCGTTTTCCATGAGCAAA
CTGAAACGTTTTCATCGCTCTGGAGTGAATACCACGACGATTTCCGGCAGTTTCTACACATATATTCGCA
AGATGTGGCGTGTTACGGTGAAAACCTGGCCTATTTCCCTAAAGGGTTTATTGAGAATATGTTTTTCGTC
TCAGCCAATCCCTGGGTGAGTTTCACCAGTTTTGATTTAAACGTGGCCAATATGGACAACTTCTTCGCCC
CCGTTTTCACTATGGGCAAATATTATACGCAAGGCGACAAGGTGCTGATGCCGCTGGCGATTCAGGTTCA
TCATGCCGTTTGTGATGGCTTCCATGTCGGCAGAATGCTTAATGAATTACAACAGTACTGCGATGAGTGG
CAGGGCGGGGCGTAATTTTTTTAAGGCAGTTATTGGTGCCCTTAAACGCCTGGTTGCTACGCCTGAATAA
GTGATAATAAGCGGATGAATGGCAGAAATTCGAAAGCAAATTCGACCCGGTCGTCGGTTCAGGGCAGGGT
CGTTAAATAGCCGCTTATGTCTATTGCTGGTTTACCGGTTTATTGACTACCGGAAGCAGTGTGACCGTGT
GCTTCTCAAATGCCTGAGGTTTCAGCAAAAAACCCCTCAAGACCCGTTTAGAGGCCCCAAGGGGTTATGC
TAGTTATTGCTCAGCGGTGGCAGCAGCCTAGGTTAATTAAGCTGCGCTAGTAGACGAGTCCATGTGCTGG
CGTTCAAATTTCGCAGCAGCGGTTTCTTTACCAGACTCGACGGAGCTCGAATTCGCGGCCGCTT
Features (pLannotate 1.2.2; 14 found; start..end, strand, type, name):
    187..1065    -  CDS            araC: L-arabinose regulatory protein; araC
   1092..1376    +  promoter       araBAD promoter: araBAD; promoter of the L-arabinose operon of E. coli; the araC regulatory gene is transcribed in the opposite direction (Guzman et al., 1995)
   1425..5528    +  CDS            cas9: CAS9_STRP1 - Also known as csn1 From Streptococcus pyogenes serotype M1.
   5541..5561    +  misc_feature   BioBrick suffix: universal suffix for all parts
   5606..5700    +  terminator     lambda t0 terminator: transcription terminator from phage lambda
   5742..6287    +  rep_origin     p15A ori: Plasmids containing the medium-copy-number p15A origin of replication can be propagated in E. coli cells that contain a second plasmid with the ColE1 origin.
   6375..6430    +  rep_origin     RSF ori (fragment): Plasmids containing the RSF 1030 origin of replication can be propagated in E. coli cells that contain additional plasmids with compatible origins.
   6549..6692    -  mobile_element IS1 (fragment): prokaryotic transposable element IS1
   6813..6915    +  promoter       cat promoter: promoter of the E. coli cat gene encoding chloramphenicol acetyltransferase
   6916..7572    +  CDS            cat: CAT_ECOLX - Experimental evidence at protein level: Swiss-Prot protein existence level 1. This enzyme is an effector of chloramphenicol resistance in bacteria. From Escherichia coli. This protein is used as a marker in many commonly used cloning vectors, such as pACYC184.
   7796..7843    -  terminator     T7 terminator: transcription terminator for bacteriophage T7 RNA polymerase
   7851..7868    -  CDS            SET1 (fragment): solubility-enhancement tag derived from T7 phage gene 10B
   7898..7939    -  CDS            S-Tag (fragment): affinity and epitope tag derived from pancreatic ribonuclease A
   7959..4       +  misc_feature   BioBrick prefix (across the origin): BioBrick prefix for parts that start with "ATG"
