[The description below was written by a language model from this plasmid's Addgene catalogue record and pLannotate feature annotations shown in this document.]
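Description:
T1-araC-Pbad-D10A/H840A cas9 ABCD-pACYC-BB is a low-copy bacterial expression plasmid of about 8 kb, built on a pACYC backbone adapted to the BioBrick format, for arabinose-inducible production of catalytically dead Cas9 in E. coli. It replicates from the p15A origin, which is compatible with ColE1-type plasmids, so it can coexist with a second vector. Selection is by chloramphenicol through the cat gene driven by its own promoter. The annotation also picks up short fragments of an RSF origin, an IS1 element, and S-Tag/SET1 sequences next to a T7 terminator. These appear to be backbone remnants rather than functional parts of the payload.

The insert sits between a BioBrick prefix and suffix, with EcoRI and PstI retained as the flanking cloning sites. It consists of the araC regulator gene, transcribed divergently from the araBAD promoter, followed by the Streptococcus pyogenes cas9 coding sequence and a phage lambda t0 terminator. AraC represses the promoter in the absence of L-arabinose and activates it when the sugar is present, giving controllable expression. According to the record, the cas9 gene carries the D10A and H840A substitutions, which inactivate the RuvC and HNH nuclease domains. The resulting protein still binds DNA under guide RNA direction but does not cut it. The "T1" in the name suggests an upstream terminator, but none is annotated in the feature table.

The plasmid carries no guide RNA cassette. It is intended for CRISPR interference, used together with a separate sgRNA expression vector to silence genes in the E. coli chromosome by blocking their transcription.
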