Addgene plasmid #110547: T1-araC-Pbad-D10A/H840A cas9 ABCD-pACYC-BB
Purpose: CRISPR interference; works in conjunction with an sgRNA expression vector to silence genes in the E. coli chromosome.
Depositing lab: Ichiro Matsumura. Depositing organization: Emory University.
Backbone
  Vector backbone: pACYC
  Backbone manufacturer: Novagen/Agilent
  Backbone size w/o insert (bp): 2412
  Vector type: Bacterial Expression
Growth in bacteria
  Bacterial resistance: Chloramphenicol, 25 μg/mL
  Growth temperature: 37°C
  Growth strain: OmniMax2
  Copy number: Low Copy
Gene/Insert
  Gene/Insert name: dCas9
  Species: Synthetic; Streptococcus pyrogenes
  Mutation: D10A, H840A
  Promoter: pBAD
  Cloning method: Restriction Enzyme; 5′ cloning site EcoRI (not destroyed); 3′ cloning site PstI (not destroyed)
  Sequencing primers: 5′ unknown
Terms and licenses: Academic/Nonprofit Terms; Industry Terms: Not Available to Industry
Depositor comments: pIM2432
How to cite: T1-araC-Pbad-D10A/H840A cas9 ABCD-pACYC-BB was a gift from Ichiro Matsumura (Addgene plasmid # 110547 ; http://n2t.net/addgene:110547 ; RRID:Addgene_110547)
